Addgene plasmid #67894: pmVenus-C2-MmMKL2
Purpose: Expresses a fusion of mVenus with MKL2 (MRTF-B) in mammalian cells
Depositing lab: Dorus Gadella. Publication: Plasma membrane restricted RhoGEF activity is sufficient for RhoA-mediated actin polymerization. van Unen J, Reinhard NR, Yin T, Wu YI, Postma M, Gadella TW, Goedhart J. Sci Rep. 2015 Oct 5;5:14693. doi: 10.1038/srep14693. PubMed 26435194.
Backbone
  Vector backbone: pEGFP-C1
  Backbone manufacturer: Clontech
  Backbone size w/o insert (bp): 4000
  Total vector size (bp): 7979
  Vector type: Mammalian Expression
  Selectable markers: Neomycin (select with G418)
Growth in bacteria
  Bacterial resistance: Kanamycin, 50 μg/mL
  Growth temperature: 37°C
  Growth strain: DH5alpha
  Copy number: High Copy
Gene/Insert
  Gene/Insert name: mVenus-MKL2 (alt name: mVenus-MRTF-B)
  Species: M. musculus (mouse), Synthetic
  Insert size (bp): 4029
  Promoter: CMV
  Cloning method: Restriction Enzyme; 5′ cloning site AgeI (not destroyed); 3′ cloning site KpnI (not destroyed)
  Sequencing primers: 5′ CMV
Resource information
  A portion of this plasmid was derived from a plasmid made by: This plasmid is modified from pEGFP-MRTF-B, originally reported by Hinson et al. (2007) (https://www.ncbi.nlm.nih.gov/pubmed/16997888)
Terms and licenses: Academic/Nonprofit Terms; Industry Terms: Not Available to Industry
How to cite: pmVenus-C2-MmMKL2 was a gift from Dorus Gadella (Addgene plasmid # 67894 ; http://n2t.net/addgene:67894 ; RRID:Addgene_67894)
