[The description below was written by a language model from this plasmid's Addgene catalogue record and pLannotate feature annotations shown in this document.]
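Description:
pmVenus-C2-MmMKL2 is a mammalian expression plasmid of about 8 kb built on the Clontech pEGFP-C1 backbone, in which the original green fluorescent protein has been replaced by the monomeric yellow fluorescent protein mVenus. It is propagated in E. coli as a high-copy plasmid through a ColE1/pUC-type origin and also carries an f1 phage origin. A single Tn5-derived NeoR/KanR gene serves both hosts: a bacterial (bla-type) promoter drives it for kanamycin selection in E. coli, while the adjacent SV40 enhancer/early promoter drives it in mammalian cells for G418 selection, with an HSV TK polyadenylation signal downstream. The short ble, SV40 large T antigen and bGH poly(A) fragments flagged by the automated annotation appear to be backbone remnants or partial sequence matches rather than functional elements.

The payload is a single fusion open reading frame expressed from the human cytomegalovirus immediate early enhancer and promoter. mVenus lies at the N-terminus and is followed, after a short linker, by the mouse Mrtfb coding sequence (MKL2, also called MRTF-B), a residual multiple cloning site and the SV40 polyadenylation signal. The record states that the fusion cassette lies between AgeI and KpnI sites, both retained, and that the plasmid was modified from an earlier pEGFP-MRTF-B construct.

The stated purpose is to express mVenus-tagged MKL2 in mammalian cells, which allows the protein to be visualised by fluorescence microscopy. The associated publication concerns RhoGEF activity at the plasma membrane and RhoA-mediated actin polymerization. Since MRTF family coactivators are generally known to move between cytoplasm and nucleus in response to actin dynamics, the fusion plausibly serves as a localisation readout for that pathway, although the record does not spell this out.
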