Features (pLannotate 1.2.2; 15 found; start..end, strand, type, name):
     61..364     +  enhancer       CMV enhancer: human cytomegalovirus immediate early enhancer
    365..568     +  promoter       CMV promoter: human cytomegalovirus (CMV) immediate early promoter
    613..1329    +  CDS            mVenus: mVenus is a basic (constitutively fluorescent) yellow fluorescent protein published in 2006, derived from Aequorea victoria. It is reported to be a rapidly-maturing monomer with moderate acid sensitivity.
   1351..4590    +  CDS            Mrtfb: MRTFB_MOUSE - Also known as Mkl2 From Mus musculus (Mouse).
   4591..4643    +  misc_feature   MCS: multiple cloning site
   4660..4744    +  CDS            large T antigen (fragment): large T antigen from SV40 (simian virus 40)
   4767..4888    +  polyA_signal   SV40 poly(A) signal: SV40 polyadenylation signal
   4922..5350    -  rep_origin     f1 ori (sequence partly withheld): f1 bacteriophage origin of replication; arrow indicates direction of (+) strand synthesis
   5377..5481    +  promoter       AmpR promoter: bla
   5483..5840    +  promoter       SV40 promoter: SV40 enhancer and early promoter
   5875..6669    +  CDS            NeoR/KanR: aminoglycoside phosphotransferase from Tn5; aph(3')-II (or nptII); confers resistance to neomycin, kanamycin, and G418 (Geneticin®)
   6690..6842    +  CDS            ble (fragment): BLE_KLEPN - Experimental evidence at protein level: Swiss-Prot protein existence level 1. Binding protein with a strong affinity to the bleomycin family of antibiotics. Binds to CL990; an antimitotic-antibiotic compound. From Klebsiella pneumoniae.
   6901..6948    +  polyA_signal   HSV TK poly(A) signal: herpes simplex virus thymidine kinase polyadenylation signal (Cole and Stacy, 1985)
   7039..7055    -  polyA_signal   bGH poly(A) signal (fragment): bovine growth hormone polyadenylation signal
   7277..7865    +  rep_origin     ori: high-copy-number ColE1/pMB1/pBR322/pUC origin of replication
>Addgene plasmid #67894 | pmVenus-C2-MmMKL2 | depositor full sequence | sequence record 118095 | pmVenus-C2-MmMKL2 sequence 7979 bps
TAGTTATTAATAGTAATCAATTACGGGGTCATTAGTTCATAGCCCATATATGGAGTTCCGCGTTACATAA
CTTACGGTAAATGGCCCGCCTGGCTGACCGCCCAACGACCCCCGCCCATTGACGTCAATAATGACGTATG
TTCCCATAGTAACGCCAATAGGGACTTTCCATTGACGTCAATGGGTGGAGTATTTACGGTAAACTGCCCA
CTTGGCAGTACATCAAGTGTATCATATGCCAAGTACGCCCCCTATTGACGTCAATGACGGTAAATGGCCC
GCCTGGCATTATGCCCAGTACATGACCTTATGGGACTTTCCTACTTGGCAGTACATCTACGTATTAGTCA
TCGCTATTACCATGGTGATGCGGTTTTGGCAGTACATCAATGGGCGTGGATAGCGGTTTGACTCACGGGG
ATTTCCAAGTCTCCACCCCATTGACGTCAATGGGAGTTTGTTTTGGCACCAAAATCAACGGGACTTTCCA
AAATGTCGTAACAACTCCGCCCCATTGACGCAAATGGGCGGTAGGCGTGTACGGTGGGAGGTCTATATAA
GCAGAGCTGGTTTAGTGAACCGTCAGATCCGCTAGCGCTACCGGTCGCCACCATGGTGAGCAAGGGCGAG
GAGCTGTTCACCGGGGTGGTGCCCATCCTGGTCGAGCTGGACGGCGACGTAAACGGCCACAAGTTCAGCG
TGTCCGGCGAGGGCGAGGGCGATGCCACCTACGGCAAGCTGACCCTGAAGCTGATCTGCACCACCGGCAA
GCTGCCCGTGCCCTGGCCCACCCTCGTGACCACCCTGGGCTACGGCCTGCAGTGCTTCGCCCGCTACCCC
GACCACATGAAGCAGCACGACTTCTTCAAGTCCGCCATGCCCGAAGGCTACGTCCAGGAGCGCACCATCT
TCTTCAAGGACGACGGCAACTACAAGACCCGCGCCGAGGTGAAGTTCGAGGGCGACACCCTGGTGAACCG
CATCGAGCTGAAGGGCATCGACTTCAAGGAGGACGGCAACATCCTGGGGCACAAGCTGGAGTACAACTAC
AACAGCCACAACGTCTATATCACCGCCGACAAGCAGAAGAACGGCATCAAGGCCAACTTCAAGATCCGCC
ACAACATCGAGGACGGCGGCGTGCAGCTCGCCGACCACTACCAGCAGAACACCCCCATCGGCGACGGCCC
CGTGCTGCTGCCCGACAACCACTACCTGAGCTACCAGTCCAAGCTGAGCAAAGACCCCAACGAGAAGCGC
GATCACATGGTCCTGCTGGAGTTCGTGACCGCCGCCGGGATCACTCTCGGCATGGACGAGCTGTACAAGT
CCGGCCGGACTCAGATCCAGATGATCGATAGCTCCAAGAAGCAGCCACAAGGCTTCCCAGAAATTTTAAC
TGCTGAGGATTTTGAACCTTTCAAAGAAAAGGAATGCCTTGAGGGAAGCAACCAGAAAAGTCTCAAGGAA
GTGCTCCAGCTGAGGCTGCAACAAAGGAGGACAAGAGAACAACTAGTGGACCAGGGCATCATGCCACCTT
TGAAGAGTCCAGCAGCATTCCATGAGCAGATAAAAAGCCTGGAGCGAGCCAGAACTGAGAATTTTCTGAA
GCACAAGATCCGGAGCCGCCCAGACCGCTCTGAGCTTGTCAGGATGCATATTTTAGAAGAAACGTTTGCA
GAGCCATCTCTTCAGGCCACACAGATGAAGCTGAAGAGAGCTCGGCTGGCAGATGACCTGAACGAGAAGA
TTGCTCAAAGGCCTGGTCCCATGGAGCTGGTGGAGAAGAACATCCTTCCTGTGGATTCGAGTGTCAAGGA
AGCGATTATAGGTGTGGTGAAGGAGGACTATCCTCACACTCATGGCGAGTTCTCATTTGATGAAGATAGC
AGTGATGCTTTGTCTCCAGACCAGCCAGCGAGCCAGGAGTCTCAGGGCTCAGCTGCATCCCCCAGTGAGC
CAAAAGTCAGTGCCTCGCCACCTCCTGTGACTGCAAGCACTCCAGCCCAGTTTACCTCAGTGTCCCCAGC
AGTTCCTGAATTCTTGAAAACCCCTCTAACTGCAGACCAGCCTCCCACAAGGTCTACAGCTCCCGTGCTC
CCTACAAACACTGTGTCCTCAGCGAAGTCTGGCCCAATGCTGGTGAAGCAAAGCCATCCCAAGAATCCAA
ACGACAAACACCGTAGCAAAAAATGCAAAGATCCGAAACCGCGAGTGAAGAAGCTTAAGTACCACCAGTA
CATTCCACCCAACCAGAAGGGGGAGAAGAGCGAGCCACAGATGGACTCCAACTATGCCCGCCTGCTCCAG
CAGCAGCAGCTCTTCCTACAGCTGCAGATCCTGAGCCAGCAGCAGCAGCAACAGCAGCAGCAGCACTACA
ACTACCAGACCATCCTACCTGCACCCATCAAAACTGACAAGAACAGCAGCAGCGGCAGTAACAGCGGCAG
TAGCAGCAGCATGCCGGCGAGGAGGCCAGGACCGCTGCCCTCCAGCTTGGATGACTTAAAGGTGTCAGAG
CTGAAGACAGAACTCAAACTGAGGGGTCTGCCAGTGTCAGGAACTAAACCAGACCTCATTGAACGCCTGA
AACCCTACCAGGAAGTGACCAGTAGTAACCTTGCCACTGGCAGTATTGTGGCAGTGTCATCAGCAACCAT
TGTCACCAGTAACCCAGAGGTCACAGTGGCACTGCCAGTCACAACACTGCATAATGCTGTAACAAGCTCT
GTGTCCACTTTCAAGGCAGACTTGGCACTTCCTGCAACCAGCAGTGTGCCCCATGTTGAAAATGCCCACT
CTCCTCTGCCCATCTCCCCATCACCCTCTGAGCAGTCCAGTCTCAGTACCGATGACACAAACATGACAGA
CACCTTCACAGAGATCATGACTATGATGTCACCTTCCCAGTTGTTGTGTTCATCTCCCCTGAGGGTGGTG
AGCCATGATGACAGCCTGAGCCCTTCCAGTAGCACCCTGTCTACTCTAGAACTGGATGCTGCTGAGAAGG
ACCGCAAACTTCAGGAGAAGGAGAAACAGATTGAAGAACTGAAGAGGAAACTGGAACAAGAACAGAAGCT
TGTGGAGGTCCTCAAGATGCAGCTTGAGGTGGAAAAACGTGGGCAGCAGCGACCACCAGACCCTCAGCCC
AGTGATCCCCCACATCCCTTTAATACATCAGATCCTAAACATGGCAGTGTTGGGTCCTCCATCAAGGATG
AGGCCTCACTCCCTGACTGCTCCAGCCCCCAGCAGCCCATCACAGTGCCTGGCCACTCTGTAGGCCAGCC
CATCTCCACGGGTAGCCAGACCCTTGTTGCCAAAAAGACTGTGGTCGTCAAGCAAGAGGTCCCCATGGCC
CAAGCAGAGCAGCAGAACGTTGTCTCGCAGTTCTACCTTAGTTCCCAGGGACAGCCACCTGCCCTTGTTG
CTCAGCCTCAGGCCTTACTGACCACACAGACAACTCAGCTGCTGCTGCCAGTGTCCATCCAGGGCTCAAA
TGTTACTTCAGTGCAACTCCCAGTAGGCAGCCTTCAACTCCAGACCCCAGCACAAGGAAGAGTCCAGGCT
CAGCCTCATGTAGCTGCTGCCACACAGGTTCCAGCTGCAGCCCTGCCCTCAGCCTTGACCTCAGCACTGC
CTCAGAAGCAGGAAGCCTTCCCACAGCACGTGTTGGGCCAGCCTCAGCCAGTCAGAAAGGTCTTCACAAA
CTCGGCACCAAACACAGTTCTTCAGTATCAGAGGCAGCCTGGCCCAACGAACCAGCAGCCCTTTGTCAGT
AAGACCTCTAACCCTGCTCTTCAATCCAGAACTGCCCCACTTGCACCCCTGCAAAATGGACCCAGCCTAG
CCAGCAAGCCTAGCTCACCACCCCCACCCCAGCAGTTTGTTGTTCAGCACTCTTTGTTTGCAACCCCAAT
CACGAAGACAAAAGATCCACCTCGATATGAGGAAGCCATCAAGCAGGCACGTAGCACACAGCCAGCCCTT
CCAGAGGTTTCCAGTGTGCACAGTCAGCAGATGGACGACCTCTTCGACATCCTCATAAAGAGTGGAGAGA
TTTCCTTCCCAATAAAAGAAGAGCCTTCTCCAATTTCCAAGATGAAACCAGTGACAGCCAGCATCACCAC
AATGCCAGTCAATACCGTGGTCTCTCGACCACCGCCCCAGGTCCAAATAGCACCACCTGTATCCTTAGAA
CCTGTGAACAGTTTATCTGCCAGCTTAGAGAACCAGCTAGAAGCCTTCTTGGATGGCACTTTGCCCTCGG
CCACTGACACTGGCCCACTGCAGAACAGCAGTGAAGATAGAGAGTCTTTCTCTCTGATCGAGGATCTGCA
GAACGACTTGCTGAGTCATTCCAGCATGCTGTACCAGTCTCACTCTCCCATGGAGACCTCTGAGGCCCAG
TTGGTGTCAGGGACCCCCTGTCTATCTCTTGACCTGTCAGACTCCAACCTGGACAACATGGAGTGGCTAG
ACATTACCATGCCCACCACATCCTCCGGGCTCACTCCACTGAGTACCACTGCGCCAAGCATGTTCTCTGC
TGATTTTCTGGACCCACAGGACCTGCCGCTGCCATGGGACCTCGAGCTCAAGCTTCGAATTCTGCAGTCG
ACGGTACCGCGGGCCCGGGATCCACCGGATCTAGATAACTGATCATAATCAGCCATACCACATTTGTAGA
GGTTTTACTTGCTTTAAAAAACCTCCCACACCTCCCCCTGAACCTGAAACATAAAATGAATGCAATTGTT
GTTGTTAACTTGTTTATTGCAGCTTATAATGGTTACAAATAAAGCAATAGCATCACAAATTTCACAAATA
AAGCATTTTTTTCACTGCATTCTAGTTGTGGTTTGTCCAAACTCATCAATGTATCTTAACGCGTAAATTG
TAAGCGTTAATATTTTGTTAAAATTCGCGTTAAATTTTTGTTAAATCAGCTCATTTTTTAACCAATAGGC
CGAAATCGGCAAAATCCCTTATAAATCAAAAGAATAGACCGAGATAGGGT
[37 nt withheld, positions 5021-5057]
AAAGAACGTGGACTCCAACGTCAAAGG
[49 nt withheld, positions 5085-5133]
T
[91 nt withheld, positions 5135-5225]
G
[124 nt withheld, positions 5227-5350]
CAGGTGGCACTTTTCGGGGAAATGTGCGCGGAACCCCTATTTGTTTATTTTTCTAAATACATTCAAATAT
GTATCCGCTCATGAGACAATAACCCTGATAAATGCTTCAATAATATTGAAAAAGGAAGAGTCCTGAGGCG
GAAAGAACCAGCTGTGGAATGTGTGTCAGTTAGGGTGTGGAAAGTCCCCAGGCTCCCCAGCAGGCAGAAG
TATGCAAAGCATGCATCTCAATTAGTCAGCAACCAGGTGTGGAAAGTCCCCAGGCTCCCCAGCAGGCAGA
AGTATGCAAAGCATGCATCTCAATTAGTCAGCAACCATAGTCCCGCCCCTAACTCCGCCCATCCCGCCCC
TAACTCCGCCCAGTTCCGCCCATTCTCCGCCCCATGGCTGACTAATTTTTTTTATTTATGCAGAGGCCGA
GGCCGCCTCGGCCTCTGAGCTATTCCAGAAGTAGTGAGGAGGCTTTTTTGGAGGCCTAGGCTTTTGCAAA
GATCGATCAAGAGACAGGATGAGGATCGTTTCGCATGATTGAACAAGATGGATTGCACGCAGGTTCTCCG
GCCGCTTGGGTGGAGAGGCTATTCGGCTATGACTGGGCACAACAGACAATCGGCTGCTCTGATGCCGCCG
TGTTCCGGCTGTCAGCGCAGGGGCGCCCGGTTCTTTTTGTCAAGACCGACCTGTCCGGTGCCCTGAATGA
ACTGCAAGACGAGGCAGCGCGGCTATCGTGGCTGGCCACGACGGGCGTTCCTTGCGCAGCTGTGCTCGAC
GTTGTCACTGAAGCGGGAAGGGACTGGCTGCTATTGGGCGAAGTGCCGGGGCAGGATCTCCTGTCATCTC
ACCTTGCTCCTGCCGAGAAAGTATCCATCATGGCTGATGCAATGCGGCGGCTGCATACGCTTGATCCGGC
TACCTGCCCATTCGACCACCAAGCGAAACATCGCATCGAGCGAGCACGTACTCGGATGGAAGCCGGTCTT
GTCGATCAGGATGATCTGGACGAAGAGCATCAGGGGCTCGCGCCAGCCGAACTGTTCGCCAGGCTCAAGG
CGAGCATGCCCGACGGCGAGGATCTCGTCGTGACCCATGGCGATGCCTGCTTGCCGAATATCATGGTGGA
AAATGGCCGCTTTTCTGGATTCATCGACTGTGGCCGGCTGGGTGTGGCGGACCGCTATCAGGACATAGCG
TTGGCTACCCGTGATATTGCTGAAGAGCTTGGCGGCGAATGGGCTGACCGCTTCCTCGTGCTTTACGGTA
TCGCCGCTCCCGATTCGCAGCGCATCGCCTTCTATCGCCTTCTTGACGAGTTCTTCTGAGCGGGACTCTG
GGGTTCGAAATGACCGACCAAGCGACGCCCAACCTGCCATCACGAGATTTCGATTCCACCGCCGCCTTCT
ATGAAAGGTTGGGCTTCGGAATCGTTTTCCGGGACGCCGGCTGGATGATCCTCCAGCGCGGGGATCTCAT
GCTGGAGTTCTTCGCCCACCCTAGGGGGAGGCTAACTGAAACACGGAAGGAGACAATACCGGAAGGAACC
CGCGCTATGACGGCAATAAAAAGACAGAATAAAACGCACGGTGTTGGGTCGTTTGTTCATAAACGCGGGG
TTCGGTCCCAGGGCTGGCACTCTGTCGATACCCCACCGAGACCCCATTGGGGCCAATACGCCCGCGTTTC
TTCCTTTTCCCCACCCCACCCCCCAAGTTCGGGTGAAGGCCCAGGGCTCGCAGCCAACGTCGGGGCGGCA
GGCCCTGCCATAGCCTCAGGTTACTCATATATACTTTAGATTGATTTAAAACTTCATTTTTAATTTAAAA
GGATCTAGGTGAAGATCCTTTTTGATAATCTCATGACCAAAATCCCTTAACGTGAGTTTTCGTTCCACTG
AGCGTCAGACCCCGTAGAAAAGATCAAAGGATCTTCTTGAGATCCTTTTTTTCTGCGCGTAATCTGCTGC
TTGCAAACAAAAAAACCACCGCTACCAGCGGTGGTTTGTTTGCCGGATCAAGAGCTACCAACTCTTTTTC
CGAAGGTAACTGGCTTCAGCAGAGCGCAGATACCAAATACTGTCCTTCTAGTGTAGCCGTAGTTAGGCCA
CCACTTCAAGAACTCTGTAGCACCGCCTACATACCTCGCTCTGCTAATCCTGTTACCAGTGGCTGCTGCC
AGTGGCGATAAGTCGTGTCTTACCGGGTTGGACTCAAGACGATAGTTACCGGATAAGGCGCAGCGGTCGG
GCTGAACGGGGGGTTCGTGCACACAGCCCAGCTTGGAGCGAACGACCTACACCGAACTGAGATACCTACA
GCGTGAGCTATGAGAAAGCGCCACGCTTCCCGAAGGGAGAAAGGCGGACAGGTATCCGGTAAGCGGCAGG
GTCGGAACAGGAGAGCGCACGAGGGAGCTTCCAGGGGGAAACGCCTGGTATCTTTATAGTCCTGTCGGGT
TTCGCCACCTCTGACTTGAGCGTCGATTTTTGTGATGCTCGTCAGGGGGGCGGAGCCTATGGAAAAACGC
CAGCAACGCGGCCTTTTTACGGTTCCTGGCCTTTTGCTGGCCTTTTGCTCACATGTTCTTTCCTGCGTTA
TCCCCTGATTCTGTGGATAACCGTATTACCGCCATGCAT
