>Addgene plasmid #67894 | pmVenus-C2-MmMKL2 | addgene partial sequence | sequence record 129061 | CMV-F 5'-CGCAAATGGGCGGTAGGCGTG-3'
GAGCTGGTTTAGTGAACCGTCAGATCCGCTAGCGCTACCGGTCGCCACCATGGTGAGCAAGGGCGAGGAG
CTGTTCACCGGGGTGGTGCCCATCCTGGTCGAGCTGGACGGCGACGTAAACGGCCACAAGTTCAGCGTGT
CCGGCGAGGGCGAGGGCGATGCCACCTACGGCAAGCTGACCCTGAAGCTGATCTGCACCACCGGCAAGCT
GCCCGTGCCCTGGCCCACCCTCGTGACCACCCTGGGCTACGGCCTGCAGTGCTTCGCCCGCTACCCCGAC
CACATGAAGCAGCACGACTTCTTCAAGTCCGCCATGCCCGAAGGCTACGTCCAGGAGCGCACCATCTTCT
TCAAGGACGACGGCAACTACAAGACCCGCGCCGAGGTGAAGTTCGAGGGCGACACCCTGGTGAACCGCAT
CGAGCTGAAGGGCATCGACTTCAAGGAGGACGGCAACATCCTGGGGCACAAGCTGGAGTACAACTACAAC
AGCCACAACGTCTATATCACCGCCGACAAGCAGAAGAACGGCATCAAGGCCAACTTCAAGATCCGCCACA
ACATCGAGGACGGCGGCGTGCAGCTCGCCGACCACTACCAGCAGAACACCCCCATCGGCGACGGCCCCGT
GCTGCTGCCCGACAACCACTACCTGAGCTACCAGTCCAAGCTGAGCAAAGACCCCAACGAGAAGCGCGAT
CACATGGTCCTGCTGGAGTTCGTGACCGCCGCCGGGATCACTCTCGGCATGGACGAGCTGTACAAGTCCG
GCCGGACTCAGATCCAGATGATCGATAGCTCC
