>Addgene plasmid #67894 | pmVenus-C2-MmMKL2 | addgene partial sequence | sequence record 129064 | SV40pA-R 5'-GAAATTTGTGATGCTATTGC-3'
CAAGTTAACAACAACAATTGCATTCATTTTATGTTTCAGGTTCAGGGGGAGGTGTGGGAGGTTTTTTAAA
GCAAGTAAAACCTCTACAAATGTGGTATGGCTGATTATGATCAGTTATCTAGATCCGGTGGATCCCGGGC
CCGCGGTACCGTCGACTGCAGAATTCGAAGCTTGAGCTCGAGGTCCCATGGCAGCGGCAGGTCCTGTGGG
TCCAGAAAATCAGCAGAGAACATGCTTGGCGCAGTGGTACTCAGTGGAGTGAGCCCGGAGGATGTGGTGG
GCATGGTAATGTCTAGCCACTCCATGTTGTCCAGGTTGGAGTCTGACAGGTCAAGAGATAGACAGGGGGT
CCCTGACACCAACTGGGCCTCAGAGGTCTCCATGGGAGAGTGAGACTGGTACAGCATGCTGGAATGACTC
AGCAAGTCGTTCTGCAGATCCTCGATCAGAGAGAAAGACTCTCTATCTTCACTGCTGTTCTGCAGTGGGC
CAGTGTCAGTGGCCGAGGGCAAAGTGCCATCCAAGAAGGCTTCTAGCTGGTTCTCTAAGCTGGCAGATAA
ACTGTTCACAGGTTCTAAGGATACAGGTGGTGCTATTTGGACCTGGGGCGGTGGTCGAGAGACCACGGTA
TTGACTGGCATTGTGGTGATGCTGGCTGTCACTGGTTTCATCTTGGAAATTGGAGAAGGCTCTTCTTTTA
TTGGGAAGGAAATCTCTCCACTCTTTATGAGGATGTCGAAGAGGTCGTCCATCTGCTGACTGTGCACACT
GGAAACCTCTGGAAGGGCTGGCTGTGTGCTACGTGCCTGCTTGATGGCTTCCTCATATCGAGGTGGATCT
TTTGTCTTCGTGATTGGGGTTGCAAACAAAGAGTGCTGAACAACAAACTGCTGGGGTGGGGGTGGTGAGC
TAGGCTTGCTGGCTAGGCTGGGTC
